>Addgene plasmid #227420 | TadA-NG-CBE | addgene full sequence | sequence record 450076 | Addgene NGS Result
ATATGCCAAGTACGCCCCCTATTGACGTCAATGACGGTAAATGGCCCGCCTGGCATTATGCCCAGTACAT
GACCTTATGGGACTTTCCTACTTGGCAGTACATCTACGTATTAGTCATCGCTATTACCATGGTGATGCGG
TTTTGGCAGTACATCAATGGGCGTGGATAGCGGTTTGACTCACGGGGATTTCCAAGTCTCCACCCCATTG
ACGTCAATGGGAGTTTGTTTTGGCACCAAAATCAACGGGACTTTCCAAAATGTCGTAACAACTCCGCCCC
ATTGACGCAAATGGGCGGTAGGCGTGTACGGTGGGAGGTCTATATAAGCAGAGCTGGTTTAGTGAACCGT
CAGATCCGCTAGAGATCCGCGGCCGCTAATACGACTCACTATAGGGAGAGCCGCCACCATGAAACGGACA
GCCGACGGAAGCGAGTTCGAGTCACCAAAGAAGAAGCGGAAAGTCTCTGAGGTGGAGTTTTCCCACGAGT
ACTGGATGAGACATGCCCTGACCCTGGCCAAGAGGGCACGGGATGAGAGGGAGGTGCCTGTGGGAGCCGT
GCTGGTGCTGAACAATAGAGTGATCGGCGAGGGCTGGCTCAGAGCCATCGGCCTGCACGACCCAACAGCC
CATGCCGAAATTATGGCCCTGAGACAGGGCGGCCTGGTCATGCAGAACTACAGACTGATTGACGCCACCC
TGTACGTGACATTCGAGCCTTGCGTGATGTGCGCCGGCGCCATGATCCACTCTAGGATCGGCCGCGTGGT
GTTTGGCGTGAGGAACTCAAAAAGAGGCGCCGCAGGCTCCCTGATGAACGTGCTGAACTACCCCGGCATG
AATCACCGCGTCGAAATTACCGAGGGAATCCTGGCAGATGAATGTGCCGCCCTGCTGTGCGATTTCTATC
GGATGCCTAGACAGGTGTTCAATGCTCAGAAGAAGGCCCAGAGCTCCATCAACTCCGGAGGATCTAGCGG
AGGCTCCTCTGGCTCTGAGACACCTGGCACAAGCGAGAGCGCAACACCTGAAAGCAGCGGGGGCAGCAGC
GGGGGGTCAGACAAGAAGTACAGCATCGGCCTGGCCATCGGCACCAACTCTGTGGGCTGGGCCGTGATCA
CCGACGAGTACAAGGTGCCCAGCAAGAAATTCAAGGTGCTGGGCAACACCGACCGGCACAGCATCAAGAA
GAACCTGATCGGAGCCCTGCTGTTCGACAGCGGCGAAACAGCCGAGGCCACCCGGCTGAAGAGAACCGCC
AGAAGAAGATACACCAGACGGAAGAACCGGATCTGCTATCTGCAAGAGATCTTCAGCAACGAGATGGCCA
AGGTGGACGACAGCTTCTTCCACAGACTGGAAGAGTCCTTCCTGGTGGAAGAGGATAAGAAGCACGAGCG
GCACCCCATCTTCGGCAACATCGTGGACGAGGTGGCCTACCACGAGAAGTACCCCACCATCTACCACCTG
AGAAAGAAACTGGTGGACAGCACCGACAAGGCCGACCTGCGGCTGATCTATCTGGCCCTGGCCCACATGA
TCAAGTTCCGGGGCCACTTCCTGATCGAGGGCGACCTGAACCCCGACAACAGCGACGTGGACAAGCTGTT
CATCCAGCTGGTGCAGACCTACAACCAGCTGTTCGAGGAAAACCCCATCAACGCCAGCGGCGTGGACGCC
AAGGCCATCCTGTCTGCCAGACTGAGCAAGAGCAGACGGCTGGAAAATCTGATCGCCCAGCTGCCCGGCG
AGAAGAAGAATGGCCTGTTCGGAAACCTGATTGCCCTGAGCCTGGGCCTGACCCCCAACTTCAAGAGCAA
CTTCGACCTGGCCGAGGATGCCAAACTGCAGCTGAGCAAGGACACCTACGACGACGACCTGGACAACCTG
CTGGCCCAGATCGGCGACCAGTACGCCGACCTGTTTCTGGCCGCCAAGAACCTGTCCGACGCCATCCTGC
TGAGCGACATCCTGAGAGTGAACACCGAGATCACCAAGGCCCCCCTGAGCGCCTCTATGATCAAGAGATA
CGACGAGCACCACCAGGACCTGACCCTGCTGAAAGCTCTCGTGCGGCAGCAGCTGCCTGAGAAGTACAAA
GAGATTTTCTTCGACCAGAGCAAGAACGGCTACGCCGGCTACATTGACGGCGGAGCCAGCCAGGAAGAGT
TCTACAAGTTCATCAAGCCCATCCTGGAAAAGATGGACGGCACCGAGGAACTGCTCGTGAAGCTGAACAG
AGAGGACCTGCTGCGGAAGCAGCGGACCTTCGACAACGGCAGCATCCCCCACCAGATCCACCTGGGAGAG
CTGCACGCCATTCTGCGGCGGCAGGAAGATTTTTACCCATTCCTGAAGGACAACCGGGAAAAGATCGAGA
AGATCCTGACCTTCCGCATCCCCTACTACGTGGGCCCTCTGGCCAGGGGAAACAGCAGATTCGCCTGGAT
GACCAGAAAGAGCGAGGAAACCATCACCCCCTGGAACTTCGAGGAAGTGGTGGACAAGGGCGCTTCCGCC
CAGAGCTTCATCGAGCGGATGACCAACTTCGATAAGAACCTGCCCAACGAGAAGGTGCTGCCCAAGCACA
GCCTGCTGTACGAGTACTTCACCGTGTATAACGAGCTGACCAAAGTGAAATACGTGACCGAGGGAATGAG
AAAGCCCGCCTTCCTGAGCGGCGAGCAGAAAAAGGCCATCGTGGACCTGCTGTTCAAGACCAACCGGAAA
GTGACCGTGAAGCAGCTGAAAGAGGACTACTTCAAGAAAATCGAGTGCTTCGACTCCGTGGAAATCTCCG
GCGTGGAAGATCGGTTCAACGCCTCCCTGGGCACATACCACGATCTGCTGAAAATTATCAAGGACAAGGA
CTTCCTGGACAATGAGGAAAACGAGGACATTCTGGAAGATATCGTGCTGACCCTGACACTGTTTGAGGAC
AGAGAGATGATCGAGGAACGGCTGAAAACCTATGCCCACCTGTTCGACGACAAAGTGATGAAGCAGCTGA
AGCGGCGGAGATACACCGGCTGGGGCAGGCTGAGCCGGAAGCTGATCAACGGCATCCGGGACAAGCAGTC
CGGCAAGACAATCCTGGATTTCCTGAAGTCCGACGGCTTCGCCAACAGAAACTTCATGCAGCTGATCCAC
GACGACAGCCTGACCTTTAAAGAGGACATCCAGAAAGCCCAGGTGTCCGGCCAGGGCGATAGCCTGCACG
AGCACATTGCCAATCTGGCCGGCAGCCCCGCCATTAAGAAGGGCATCCTGCAGACAGTGAAGGTGGTGGA
CGAGCTCGTGAAAGTGATGGGCCGGCACAAGCCCGAGAACATCGTGATCGAAATGGCCAGAGAGAACCAG
ACCACCCAGAAGGGACAGAAGAACAGCCGCGAGAGAATGAAGCGGATCGAAGAGGGCATCAAAGAGCTGG
GCAGCCAGATCCTGAAAGAACACCCCGTGGAAAACACCCAGCTGCAGAACGAGAAGCTGTACCTGTACTA
CCTGCAGAATGGGCGGGATATGTACGTGGACCAGGAACTGGACATCAACCGGCTGTCCGACTACGATGTG
GACCATATCGTGCCTCAGAGCTTTCTGAAGGACGACTCCATCGACAACAAGGTGCTGACCAGAAGCGACA
AGAACCGGGGCAAGAGCGACAACGTGCCCTCCGAAGAGGTCGTGAAGAAGATGAAGAACTACTGGCGGCA
GCTGCTGAACGCCAAGCTGATTACCCAGAGAAAGTTCGACAATCTGACCAAGGCCGAGAGAGGCGGCCTG
AGCGAACTGGATAAGGCCGGCTTCATCAAGAGACAGCTGGTGGAAACCCGGCAGATCACAAAGCACGTGG
CACAGATCCTGGACTCCCGGATGAACACTAAGTACGACGAGAATGACAAGCTGATCCGGGAAGTGAAAGT
GATCACCCTGAAGTCCAAGCTGGTGTCCGATTTCCGGAAGGATTTCCAGTTTTACAAAGTGCGCGAGATC
AACAACTACCACCACGCCCACGACGCCTACCTGAACGCCGTCGTGGGAACCGCCCTGATCAAAAAGTACC
CTAAGCTGGAAAGCGAGTTCGTGTACGGCGACTACAAGGTGTACGACGTGCGGAAGATGATCGCCAAGAG
CGAGCAGGAAATCGGCAAGGCTACCGCCAAGTACTTCTTCTACAGCAACATCATGAACTTTTTCAAGACC
GAGATTACCCTGGCCAACGGCGAGATCCGGAAGCGGCCTCTGATCGAGACAAACGGCGAAACCGGGGAGA
TCGTGTGGGATAAGGGCCGGGATTTTGCCACCGTGCGGAAAGTGCTGAGCATGCCCCAAGTGAATATCGT
GAAAAAGACCGAGGTGCAGACAGGCGGCTTCAGCAAAGAGTCTATCAGGCCCAAGAGGAACAGCGATAAG
CTGATCGCCAGAAAGAAGGACTGGGACCCTAAGAAGTACGGCGGCTTCGTCAGCCCCACCGTGGCCTATT
CTGTGCTGGTGGTGGCCAAAGTGGAAAAGGGCAAGTCCAAGAAACTGAAGAGTGTGAAAGAGCTGCTGGG
GATCACCATCATGGAAAGAAGCAGCTTCGAGAAGAATCCCATCGACTTTCTGGAAGCCAAGGGCTACAAA
GAAGTGAAAAAGGACCTGATCATCAAGCTGCCTAAGTACTCCCTGTTCGAGCTGGAAAACGGCCGGAAGA
GAATGCTGGCCTCTGCCAGATTCCTGCAGAAGGGAAACGAACTGGCCCTGCCCTCCAAATATGTGAACTT
CCTGTACCTGGCCAGCCACTATGAGAAGCTGAAGGGCTCCCCCGAGGATAATGAGCAGAAACAGCTGTTT
GTGGAACAGCACAAGCACTACCTGGACGAGATCATCGAGCAGATCAGCGAGTTCTCCAAGAGAGTGATCC
TGGCCGACGCTAATCTGGACAAAGTGCTGTCCGCCTACAACAAGCACCGGGATAAGCCCATCAGAGAGCA
GGCCGAGAATATCATCCACCTGTTTACCCTGACCAATCTGGGAGCCCCTAGGGCCTTCAAGTACTTTGAC
ACCACCATCGACCGGAAGGTGTACAGGAGCACCAAAGAGGTGCTGGACGCCACCCTGATCCACCAGAGCA
TCACCGGCCTGTACGAGACACGGATCGACCTGTCTCAGCTGGGAGGTGACAGCGGCGGGAGCGGCGGGAG
CGGGGGGAGCACTAATCTGAGCGACATCATTGAGAAGGAGACTGGGAAACAGCTGGTCATTCAGGAGTCC
ATCCTGATGCTGCCTGAGGAGGTGGAGGAAGTGATCGGCAACAAGCCAGAGTCTGACATCCTGGTGCACA
CCGCCTACGACGAGTCCACAGATGAGAATGTGATGCTGCTGACCTCTGACGCCCCCGAGTATAAGCCTTG
GGCCCTGGTCATCCAGGATTCTAACGGCGAGAATAAGATCAAGATGCTGAGCGGAGGATCCGGAGGATCT
GGAGGCAGCACCAACCTGTCTGACATCATCGAGAAGGAGACAGGCAAGCAGCTGGTCATCCAGGAGAGCA
TCCTGATGCTGCCCGAAGAAGTCGAAGAAGTGATCGGAAACAAGCCTGAGAGCGATATCCTGGTCCATAC
CGCCTACGACGAGAGTACCGACGAAAATGTGATGCTGCTGACATCCGACGCCCCAGAGTATAAGCCCTGG
GCTCTGGTCATCCAGGATTCCAACGGAGAGAACAAAATCAAAATGCTGTCTGGCGGCTCAAAAAGAACCG
CCGACGGCAGCGAATTCGAGCCCAAGAAGAAGAGGAAAGTCTAACCGGTCATCATCACCATCACCATTGA
GTTTAAACCCGCTGATCAGCCTCGACTGTGCCTTCTAGTTGCCAGCCATCTGTTGTTTGCCCCTCCCCCG
TGCCTTCCTTGACCCTGGAAGGTGCCACTCCCACTGTCCTTTCCTAATAAAATGAGGAAATTGCATCGCA
TTGTCTGAGTAGGTGTCATTCTATTCTGGGGGGTGGGGTGGGGCAGGACAGCAAGGGGGAGGATTGGGAA
GACAATAGCAGGCATGCTGGGGATGCGGTGGGCTCTATGGCTTCTGAGGCGGAAAGAACCAGCTGGGGCT
CGATACCGTCGACCTCTAGCTAGAGCTTGGCGTAATCATGGTCATAGCTGTTTCCTGTGTGAAATTGTTA
TCCGCTCACAATTCCACACAACATACGAGCCGGAAGCATAAAGTGTAAAGCCTAGGGTGCCTAATGAGTG
AGCTAACTCACATTAATTGCGTTGCGCTCACTGCCCGCTTTCCAGTCGGGAAACCTGTCGTGCCAGCTGC
ATTAATGAATCGGCCAACGCGCGGGGAGAGGCGGTTTGCGTATTGGGCGCTCTTCCGCTTCCTCGCTCAC
TGACTCGCTGCGCTCGGTCGTTCGGCTGCGGCGAGCGGTATCAGCTCACTCAAAGGCGGTAATACGGTTA
TCCACAGAATCAGGGGATAACGCAGGAAAGAACATGTGAGCAAAAGGCCAGCAAAAGGCCAGGAACCGTA
AAAAGGCCGCGTTGCTGGCGTTTTTCCATAGGCTCCGCCCCCCTGACGAGCATCACAAAAATCGACGCTC
AAGTCAGAGGTGGCGAAACCCGACAGGACTATAAAGATACCAGGCGTTTCCCCCTGGAAGCTCCCTCGTG
CGCTCTCCTGTTCCGACCCTGCCGCTTACCGGATACCTGTCCGCCTTTCTCCCTTCGGGAAGCGTGGCGC
TTTCTCATAGCTCACGCTGTAGGTATCTCAGTTCGGTGTAGGTCGTTCGCTCCAAGCTGGGCTGTGTGCA
CGAACCCCCCGTTCAGCCCGACCGCTGCGCCTTATCCGGTAACTATCGTCTTGAGTCCAACCCGGTAAGA
CACGACTTATCGCCACTGGCAGCAGCCACTGGTAACAGGATTAGCAGAGCGAGGTATGTAGGCGGTGCTA
CAGAGTTCTTGAAGTGGTGGCCTAACTACGGCTACACTAGAAGAACAGTATTTGGTATCTGCGCTCTGCT
GAAGCCAGTTACCTTCGGAAAAAGAGTTGGTAGCTCTTGATCCGGCAAACAAACCACCGCTGGTAGCGGT
GGTTTTTTTGTTTGCAAGCAGCAGATTACGCGCAGAAAAAAAGGATCTCAAGAAGATCCTTTGATCTTTT
CTACGGGGTCTGACACTCAGTGGAACGAAAACTCACGTTAAGGGATTTTGGTCATGAGATTATCAAAAAG
GATCTTCACCTAGATCCTTTTAAATTAAAAATGAAGTTTTAAATCAATCTAAAGTATATATGAGTAAACT
TGGTCTGACAGTTACCAATGCTTAATCAGTGAGGCACCTATCTCAGCGATCTGTCTATTTCGTTCATCCA
TAGTTGCCTGACTCCCCGTCGTGTAGATAACTACGATACGGGAGGGCTTACCATCTGGCCCCAGTGCTGC
AATGATACCGCGAGACCCACGCTCACCGGCTCCAGATTTATCAGCAATAAACCAGCCAGCCGGAAGGGCC
GAGCGCAGAAGTGGTCCTGCAACTTTATCCGCCTCCATCCAGTCTATTAATTGTTGCCGGGAAGCTAGAG
TAAGTAGTTCGCCAGTTAATAGTTTGCGCAACGTTGTTGCCATTGCTACAGGCATCGTGGTGTCACGCTC
GTCGTTTGGTATGGCTTCATTCAGCTCCGGTTCCCAACGATCAAGGCGAGTTACATGATCCCCCATGTTG
TGCAAAAAAGCGGTTAGCTCCTTCGGTCCTCCGATCGTTGTCAGAAGTAAGTTGGCCGCAGTGTTATCAC
TCATGGTTATGGCAGCACTGCATAATTCTCTTACTGTCATGCCATCCGTAAGATGCTTTTCTGTGACTGG
TGAGTACTCAACCAAGTCATTCTGAGAATAGTGTATGCGGCGACCGAGTTGCTCTTGCCCGGCGTCAATA
CGGGATAATACCGCGCCACATAGCAGAACTTTAAAAGTGCTCATCATTGGAAAACGTTCTTCGGGGCGAA
AACTCTCAAGGATCTTACCGCTGTTGAGATCCAGTTCGATGTAACCCACTCGTGCACCCAACTGATCTTC
AGCATCTTTTACTTTCACCAGCGTTTCTGGGTGAGCAAAAACAGGAAGGCAAAATGCCGCAAAAAAGGGA
ATAAGGGCGACACGGAAATGTTGAATACTCATACTCTTCCTTTTTCAATATTATTGAAGCATTTATCAGG
GTTATTGTCTCATGAGCGGATACATATTTGAATGTATTTAGAAAAATAAACAAATAGGGGTTCCGCGCAC
ATTTCCCCGAAAAGTGCCACCTGACGTCGACGGATCGGGAGATCGATCTCCCGATCCCCTAGGGTCGACT
CTCAGTACAATCTGCTCTGATGCCGCATAGTTAAGCCAGTATCTGCTCCCTGCTTGTGTGTTGGAGGTCG
CTGAGTAGTGCGCGAGCAAAATTTAAGCTACAACAAGGCAAGGCTTGACCGACAATTGCATGAAGAATCT
GCTTAGGGTTAGGCGTTTTGCGCTGCTTCGCGATGTACGGGCCAGATATACGCGTTGACATTGATTATTG
ACTAGTTATTAATAGTAATCAATTACGGGGTCATTAGTTCATAGCCCATATATTGAGTTCCGCGTTACAT
AACTTACGGTAAATGGCCCGCCTGGCTGACCGCCCAACGACCCCCGCCCATTGACGTCAATAATGACGTA
TGTTCCCATAGTAACGCCAATAGGGACTTTCCATTGACGTCAATGGGTGGAGTATTTACGGTAAACTGCC
CACTTGGCAGTACATCAAGTGTATC
Features (pLannotate 1.2.2; 18 found; start..end, strand, type, name):
    132..335     +  promoter       CMV promoter: human cytomegalovirus (CMV) immediate early promoter
    377..395     +  promoter       T7 promoter: promoter for bacteriophage T7 RNA polymerase
    466..957     +  CDS            tadA: TADA_ECOLI - Also known as yfhC. Experimental evidence at protein level: Swiss-Prot protein existence level 1. Catalyzes the deamination of adenosine to inosine at the wobble position 34 of tRNA(Arg2). Essential for cell viability. From Escherichia coli (strain K12).
   1060..2661    +  CDS            dCas9(N): N-terminal portion of catalytically inactive Streptococcus pyogenes dCas9 carrying the D10A mutation (Zetsche et al., 2015)
   2662..5156    +  CDS            Cas9(C) (fragment): C-terminal portion of Streptococcus pyogenes Cas9 (Zetsche et al., 2015)
   5470..5718    +  CDS            UGI: UNGI_BPPB2 - Experimental evidence at protein level: Swiss-Prot protein existence level 1. This protein binds specifically and reversibly to the host uracil-DNA glycosylase, preventing removal of uracil residues from PBS2 DNA by the host uracil-excision repair system. From Bacillus phage PBS2 (Bacteriophage PBS2).
   5836..6060    +  polyA_signal   bGH poly(A) signal: bovine growth hormone polyadenylation signal
   6064..6085    +  promoter       SV40 promoter (fragment): SV40 enhancer and early promoter
   6090..6106    +  misc_feature   MCS (fragment): pBluescript multiple cloning site
   6155..6171    -  protein_bind   lac operator: The lac repressor binds to the lac operator to inhibit transcription in E. coli. This inhibition can be relieved by adding lactose or isopropyl-β-D-thiogalactopyranoside (IPTG). lac repressor encoded by lacI
   6179..6209    -  promoter       lac promoter: promoter for the E. coli lac operon
   6224..6245    -  protein_bind   CAP binding site: CAP binding activates transcription in the presence of cAMP. E. coli catabolite activator protein
   6258..6350    -  CDS            lacI (fragment): lac repressor; lacI; The lac repressor binds to the lac operator to inhibit transcription in E. coli. This inhibition can be relieved by adding lactose or isopropyl-β-D-thiogalactopyranoside (IPTG).
   6533..7121    -  rep_origin     ori: high-copy-number ColE1/pMB1/pBR322/pUC origin of replication
   7292..8152    -  CDS            AmpR: β-lactamase; bla; confers resistance to ampicillin, carbenicillin, and related antibiotics
   8153..8257    -  promoter       AmpR promoter: bla
   8328..8372    -  misc_feature   bom (fragment): basis of mobility region from pBR322
   8603..131     +  enhancer       CMV enhancer (across the origin): human cytomegalovirus immediate early enhancer
