[The description below was written by a language model from this plasmid's Addgene catalogue record and pLannotate feature annotations shown in this document.]
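Description:
TadA-NG-CBE is an 8,775 bp mammalian expression plasmid on a pCMV backbone that encodes a cytosine base editor for C-to-T editing in mammalian cells. It is maintained in E. coli through a high-copy ColE1/pUC-type origin and selected with ampicillin via the β-lactamase (AmpR) gene. The annotated backbone shows no complete mammalian selection cassette, only short fragments of an SV40 promoter, a multiple cloning site and lac regulatory elements.

The roughly 5.3 kb insert, TadA-nSpCas9-NG-2xUGI, is a single fusion reading frame driven by the CMV enhancer and immediate-early promoter and terminated by the bovine growth hormone polyadenylation signal. A T7 promoter lies just upstream of the coding region and serves as a sequencing primer site. The fusion begins with a deaminase domain derived from E. coli TadA. Native TadA is an adenosine deaminase, so the stated C-to-T purpose implies an engineered cytidine-deaminating variant, although the record does not list the mutations. Next comes Streptococcus pyogenes Cas9 carrying the D10A change, which makes it a nickase that cuts only one strand. The "NG" designation indicates a variant with relaxed NG PAM recognition. At the C-terminus are uracil glycosylase inhibitor domains from phage PBS2, which block uracil excision so that the deaminated base is retained and read as T. The name specifies two UGI copies, but the automated annotation detected only one.

The catalogue links the insert to human AICDA, yet the feature table shows a TadA-derived deaminase rather than AID, so that link appears to be a catalogue inconsistency. No guide RNA cassette is annotated, so a guide would have to be supplied separately. The associated work concerns base and prime editing to rescue retinal degeneration in Pde6a mice.
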