Addgene plasmid #227420: TadA-NG-CBE
Purpose: C-to-T base editing in mammalian cells
Depositing lab: Yang Sun. Publication: Efficient Rescue of Retinal Degeneration in Pde6a Mice by Engineered Base Editing and Prime Editing. Liu Z, Chen S, Davis AE, Lo CH, Wang Q, Li T, Ning K, Zhang Q, Zhao J, Wang S, Sun Y. Adv Sci (Weinh). 2024 Sep 19:e2405628. doi: 10.1002/advs.202405628. PubMed 39297417.
Backbone
  Vector backbone: pCMV
  Total vector size (bp): 8775
  Vector type: Mammalian Expression, CRISPR
Growth in bacteria
  Bacterial resistance: Ampicillin, 100 μg/mL
  Growth temperature: 37°C
  Growth strain: DH5alpha
  Copy number: High Copy
Gene/Insert
  Gene/Insert name: TadA-nSpCas9-NG-2xUGI
  Species: H. sapiens (human)
  Insert size (bp): 5300
  Entrez Gene: AICDA (a.k.a. AID, ARP2, CDA2, HEL-S-284, HIGM2)
  Promoter: CMV
  Cloning method: Gibson Cloning
  Sequencing primers: 5′ T7; 3′ BGHR
Terms and licenses: Academic/Nonprofit Terms; Industry Terms: Not Available to Industry
How to cite: TadA-NG-CBE was a gift from Yang Sun (Addgene plasmid # 227420 ; http://n2t.net/addgene:227420 ; RRID:Addgene_227420)
